Addgene plasmid #168629: pDONR223 MERS-CoV NSP2_stop
Purpose: Gateway-compatible Entry vector
Depositing lab: Fritz Roth. Depositing organization: Sinai Health System. Publication: A resource of human coronavirus protein-coding sequences in a flexible, multipurpose Gateway Entry clone collection. Weller B, Lin CW, Pogoutse O, Sauer M, Marin-de la Rosa N, Strobel A, Young V, Knapp JJ, Rayhan A, Falter C, Kim DK, Roth FP, Falter-Braun P. G3 (Bethesda). 2023 Jul 5;13(7):jkad105. doi: 10.1093/g3journal/jkad105. PubMed 37267226.
Backbone
  Vector backbone: pDONR223
  Backbone manufacturer: Rual et al, Genome Res. 14:2128-2135, 2004.
  Backbone size w/o insert (bp): 5005
  Vector type: Other
Growth in bacteria
  Bacterial resistance: Spectinomycin, 50 μg/mL
  Growth temperature: 37°C
  Growth strain: DH5alpha
  Copy number: Unknown
Gene/Insert
  Gene/Insert name: NSP2
  Species: Other
  Insert size (bp): 1980
  Entrez Gene: orf1ab (a.k.a. G128_gp01)
  Cloning method: Gateway Cloning
  Sequencing primers: 5′ m13-For; 3′ m13-Rev
Resource information
  A portion of this plasmid was derived from a plasmid made by: Falter-Braun Lab
Terms and licenses: Academic/Nonprofit Terms; Industry Terms
How to cite: pDONR223 MERS-CoV NSP2_stop was a gift from Fritz Roth (Addgene plasmid # 168629 ; http://n2t.net/addgene:168629 ; RRID:Addgene_168629)
