[The description below was written by a language model from this plasmid's Addgene catalogue record.]
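Description:
pDONR223 MERS-CoV NSP2_stop is a Gateway-compatible Entry clone built on the pDONR223 donor backbone (listed as 5005 bp without insert) and carrying the coding sequence for non-structural protein 2 (NSP2) of MERS coronavirus. The 1980 bp insert corresponds to the NSP2 segment of the viral orf1ab replicase polyprotein gene and was introduced by Gateway recombination cloning. The plasmid is maintained in E. coli (DH5alpha is the recorded strain) under spectinomycin selection; the copy number is recorded as unknown, and no feature table is available, so the origin of replication and exact positions of other backbone elements are not documented here. M13 forward and reverse primer sites flank the insert for sequence verification.

As an Entry vector, the construct is not itself an expression plasmid: the record lists no promoter, tag or reporter. In Gateway Entry clones generally, the open reading frame sits between attL recombination sites, allowing it to be shuttled by an LR reaction into any compatible Destination vector, which then supplies the promoter, fusion tags and host-specific selection. The "_stop" suffix suggests that the ORF retains a terminal stop codon, which would suit native or N-terminally tagged expression rather than C-terminal fusions, although the record does not spell this out. The plasmid belongs to a collection of human coronavirus protein-coding sequences intended as a flexible, multipurpose resource, for example for expressing individual viral proteins in functional or interaction studies.
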