>Addgene plasmid #168629 | pDONR223 MERS-CoV NSP2_stop | depositor partial sequence | sequence record 326838 | Inserted CDS with Stop codon
ATGGATGTCACTCCAGTTGACCAATACATGTGTGGCGTTGATGGAAAACCCATTAGTGCCTACGCATTTT
TAATGGCCAAGGATGGAATAACCAAACTGGCTGATGTTGAAGCGGACGTCGCAGCACGTGCTGATGACGA
AGGCTTCATCACATTAAAGAACAATCTATATAGATTGGTTTGGCATGTTGAGCGTAAAGACGTTCCATAT
CCTAAGCAATCTATTTTTACTATTAATAGTGTGGTCCAAAAGGATGGTGTTGAAAACACTCCTCCTCACT
ATTTTACTCTTGGATGCAAAATTTTAACGCTCACCCCACGCAACAAGTGGAGTGGCGTTTCTGACTTGTC
CCTCAAACAAAAACTCCTTTACACCTTCTATGGTAAGGAGTCACTTGAGAACCCAACCTACATTTACCAC
TCCGCATTCATTGAGTGTGGAAGTTGTGGTAATGATTCCTGGCTTACAGGGAATGCTATCCAAGGGTTTG
CCTGTGGATGTGGGGCATCATATACAGCTAATGATGTCGAAGTCCAATCATCTGGCATGATTAAGCCAAA
TGCTCTTCTTTGTGCTACTTGCCCCTTTGCTAAGGGTGATAGCTGTTCTTCTAATTGCAAACATTCAGTT
GCTCAGTTGGTTAGTTACCTTTCTGAACGCTGTAATGTTATTGCTGATTCTAAGTCCTTCACACTTATCT
TTGGTGGCGTAGCTTACGCCTACTTTGGATGTGAGGAAGGTACTATGTACTTTGTGCCTAGAGCTAAGTC
TGTTGTCTCAAGGATTGGAGACTCCATCTTTACAGGCTGTACTGGCTCTTGGAACAAGGTCACTCAAATT
GCTAACATGTTCTTGGAACAGACTCAGCATTCCCTTAACTTTGTGGGAGAGTTCGTTGTCAACGATGTTG
TCCTCGCAATTCTCTCTGGAACCACAACTAATGTTGACAAAATACGCCAGCTTCTCAAAGGTGTCACCCT
TGACAAGTTGCGTGATTATTTAGCTGACTATGACGTAGCAGTCACTGCCGGCCCATTCATGGATAATGCT
ATTAATGTTGGTGGTACAGGATTACAGTATGCCGCCATTACTGCACCTTATGTAGTTCTCACTGGCTTAG
GTGAGTCCTTTAAGAAAGTTGCAACCATACCGTATAAGGTTTGCAACTCTGTTAAGGATACTCTGGCTTA
TTATGCTCACAGCGTGTTGTACAGAGTTTTTCCTTATGACATGGATTCTGGTGTGTCATCCTTTAGTGAA
CTACTTTTTGATTGCGTTGATCTTTCAGTAGCTTCTACCTATTTTTTAGTCCGCATCTTGCAAGATAAGA
CTGGCGACTTTATGTCTACAATTATTACTTCCTGCCAAACTGCTGTTAGTAAGCTTCTAGATACATGTTT
TGAAGCTACAGAAGCAACATTTAACTTCTTGTTAGATTTGGCAGGATTGTTCAGAATCTTTCTCCGCAAT
GCCTATGTGTACACTTCACAAGGGTTTGTGGTGGTCAATGGCAAAGTTTCTACACTTGTCAAACAAGTGT
TAGACTTGCTTAATAAGGGTATGCAACTTTTGCATACAAAGGTCTCCTGGGCTGGTTCTAAAATCATTGC
TGTTATCTACAGCGGCAGGGAGTCTCTAATATTCCCATCGGGAACCTATTACTGTGTCACCACTAAGGCT
AAGTCCGTTCAACAAGATCTTGACGTTATTTTGCCTGGTGAGTTTTCCAAGAAGCAGTTAGGACTGCTCC
AACCTACTGACAATTCTACAACTGTTAGTGTTACTGTATCCAGTAACATGGTTGAAACTGTTGTGGGTCA
ACTTGAGCAAACTAATATGCATAGTCCTGATGTTATAGTAGGTGACTATGTCATTATTAGTGAAAAATTG
TTTGTGCGTAGTAAGGAAGAAGACGGATTTGCCTTCTACCCTGCTTGCACTAATGGTCATGCTGTACCGA
CTCTCTTTAGACTTAAGGGAGGTTAA
